Addgene plasmid #184829: pαH-S-GSAS-OMICRON.BA.2
Purpose: Mammalian cell expression of SARS-CoV-2 Spike protein variant OMICRON.BA.2 with furin side replaced by GSAS and with 2 Proline substitution at 986 and 987
Depositing lab: Priyamvada Acharya. Depositing organization: Duke University. Publication: Cryo-EM structures of SARS-CoV-2 Omicron BA.2 spike. Stalls V, Lindenberger J, Gobeil SM, Henderson R, Parks R, Barr M, Deyton M, Martin M, Janowska K, Huang X, May A, Speakman M, Beaudoin E, Kraft B, Lu X, Edwards RJ, Eaton A, Montefiori DC, Williams WB, Saunders KO, Wiehe K, Haynes BF, Acharya P. Cell Rep. 2022 Jun 28;39(13):111009. doi: 10.1016/j.celrep.2022.111009. Epub 2022 Jun 8. PubMed 35732171.
Backbone
  Vector backbone: pαH
  Backbone size w/o insert (bp): 4745
  Total vector size (bp): 8361
  Vector type: Mammalian Expression
Growth in bacteria
  Bacterial resistance: Ampicillin, 100 μg/mL
  Growth temperature: 37°C
  Growth strain: DH5alpha
  Copy number: High Copy
Gene/Insert
  Gene/Insert name: S-GSAS-OMICRON.BA.2
  Species: Severe acute respiratory syndrome coronavirus 2
  Insert size (bp): 3615
  Mutation: Ectodomain (AAs 1-1208); 682-685 (furin site = RRAR) replaced with GSAS; T19I, del 24-26, A27S, G142D,V213G, G339D, S371F, S373P, S375F, T376A, D405N, R408S, K417N, N440K, S477N, T478K, E484A, Q493R, Q498R, N501Y, Y505H, D614G, H655Y, N679K,P681H, N764K, D796Y, Q954H, N969K
  Entrez Gene: S (a.k.a. GU280_gp02, spike glycoprotein)
  Tag / fusion protein: HRV3C cleavage site, 8X His tag, 2X Strep-Tag II (C terminal on insert)
  Cloning method: Gibson Cloning
  Sequencing primers: 5′ pCAGGS-5
Resource information
  A portion of this plasmid was derived from a plasmid made by: Jason McLellan
Terms and licenses: Academic/Nonprofit Terms; Industry Terms: Not Available to Industry
Depositor comments: Please visit https://www.biorxiv.org/content/10.1101/2022.04.07.487528v2 for bioRxiv preprint.
How to cite: pαH-S-GSAS-OMICRON.BA.2 was a gift from Priyamvada Acharya (Addgene plasmid # 184829 ; http://n2t.net/addgene:184829 ; RRID:Addgene_184829)
