[The description below was written by a language model from this plasmid's Addgene catalogue record and pLannotate feature annotations shown in this document.]
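Description:
pαH-S-GSAS-OMICRON.BA.2 is a mammalian expression plasmid of about 8.4 kb, built on the pαH backbone, for producing a soluble, stabilised SARS-CoV-2 Omicron BA.2 spike ectodomain. It is maintained in E. coli through a high-copy ColE1/pUC-type origin and selected with ampicillin via the β-lactamase gene and its own promoter. Remnants of the lac promoter, operator, CAP site and a lacI fragment are also annotated in the backbone and appear to be cloning-vector leftovers rather than functional parts of the expression unit.

Expression is driven by a CAG-type arrangement: the CMV immediate-early enhancer, the chicken β-actin promoter and a chimeric β-actin/β-globin intron, with a rabbit β-globin polyadenylation signal downstream. The short haemoglobin "CDS" hits flanking the insert most likely reflect β-globin-derived sequence in this cassette rather than real coding regions. The 3.6 kb insert encodes spike residues 1–1208, with the furin cleavage site (RRAR, 682–685) replaced by GSAS to prevent S1/S2 processing, and it carries the BA.2 set of substitutions and the 24–26 deletion, including the many receptor-binding-domain changes, D614G, and the S2 changes. The purpose field also mentions two proline substitutions at positions 986 and 987, but these are not in the recorded mutation list, so the two fields are not fully consistent. At the C terminus the record lists an HRV3C protease site, an 8×His tag and a 2× Strep-Tag II for affinity purification and tag removal. The automated annotation picks up only one Strep-Tag II. The associated work concerns cryo-EM structures of the BA.2 spike, so the plasmid is suited to transient expression for structural and antigenicity studies.
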