Features (pLannotate 1.2.2; 15 found; start..end, strand, type, name):
      5..384     +  enhancer       CMV enhancer: human cytomegalovirus immediate early enhancer
    386..661     +  promoter       chicken β-actin promoter: No description available
    662..1678    +  intron         chimeric intron: chimera between introns from chicken β-actin and rabbit β-globin
   1676..1753    +  CDS            HBBC_AMMLE (fragment): Experimental evidence at protein level: Swiss-Prot protein existence level 1. Involved in oxygen transport from the lung to the various peripheral tissues. From Ammotragus lervia (Barbary sheep) (Antilope lervia).
   1766..5380    +  CDS            S (fragment): SPIKE_SARS2 - Experimental evidence at protein level: Swiss-Prot protein existence level 1. [Spike glycoprotein]: May down-regulate host tetherin (BST2) by lysosomal degradation, thereby counteracting its antiviral activity. From Severe acute respiratory syndrome coronavirus 2 (2019-nCoV) (SARS-CoV-2).
   5597..5620    +  CDS            Strep-Tag II: peptide that binds Strep-Tactin®, an engineered form of streptavidin
   5642..5716    +  CDS            HBB (fragment): HBB_PONPY - Experimental evidence at transcript level: Swiss-Prot protein existence level 2. Involved in oxygen transport from the lung to the various peripheral tissues. From Pongo pygmaeus (Bornean orangutan).
   5787..5842    +  polyA_signal   β-globin poly(A) signal: rabbit β-globin polyadenylation signal (Gil and Proudfoot, 1987)
   6227..6243    -  protein_bind   lac operator: The lac repressor binds to the lac operator to inhibit transcription in E. coli. This inhibition can be relieved by adding lactose or isopropyl-β-D-thiogalactopyranoside (IPTG). lac repressor encoded by lacI
   6251..6281    -  promoter       lac promoter: promoter for the E. coli lac operon
   6296..6317    -  protein_bind   CAP binding site: CAP binding activates transcription in the presence of cAMP. E. coli catabolite activator protein
   6333..6434    -  CDS            lacI (fragment): LACI_ECOLI - Experimental evidence at protein level: Swiss-Prot protein existence level 1. Repressor of the lactose operon. Binds allolactose as an inducer. From Escherichia coli (strain K12).
   6617..7205    -  rep_origin     ori: high-copy-number ColE1/pMB1/pBR322/pUC origin of replication
   7376..8236    -  CDS            AmpR: β-lactamase; bla; confers resistance to ampicillin, carbenicillin, and related antibiotics
   8237..8341    -  promoter       AmpR promoter: bla
>Addgene plasmid #184829 | pαH-S-GSAS-OMICRON.BA.2 | addgene full sequence | sequence record 363836 | Addgene NGS Result
GGTCGACATTGATTATTGACTAGTTATTAATAGTAATCAATTACGGGGTCATTAGTTCATAGCCCATATA
TGGAGTTCCGCGTTACATAACTTACGGTAAATGGCCCGCCTGGCTGACCGCCCAACGACCCCCGCCCATT
GACGTCAATAATGACGTATGTTCCCATAGTAACGCCAATAGGGACTTTCCATTGACGTCAATGGGTGGAG
TATTTACGGTAAACTGCCCACTTGGCAGTACATCAAGTGTATCATATGCCAAGTACGCCCCCTATTGACG
TCAATGACGGTAAATGGCCCGCCTGGCATTATGCCCAGTACATGACCTTATGGGACTTTCCTACTTGGCA
GTACATCTACGTATTAGTCATCGCTATTACCATGGTCGAGGTGAGCCCCACGTTCTGCTTCACTCTCCCC
ATCTCCCCCCCCTCCCCACCCCCAATTTTGTATTTATTTATTTTTTAATTATTTTGTGCAGCGATGGGGG
CGGGGGGGGGGGGGGCGCGCGCCRGGSGGGGSGGGGSGGGGSGRGGGGSGGGGSGGGGSGRGGCGGAGAG
GKGCGGCGGCAGCCAATCAGAGCGGCGCGCTCCGAAAGTTTCCTTTTATGGCGAGGCGGCGGCGGCGGCG
GCCCTATAAAAAGCGAAGCGCGCGGCGGGCGGGAGTCGCTGCGCGCTGCCTTCGCCCCGTGCCCCGCTCC
GCCGCCGCCTCGCGCCGCCCGCCCCGGCTCTGACTGACCGCGTTACTCCCACAGGTGAGCGGGCGGGACG
GCCCTTCTCCTCCGGGCTGTAATTAGCGCTTGGTTTAATGACGGCTTGTTTCTTTTCTGTGGCTGCGTGA
AAGCCTTGAGGGGCTCCGGGAGGGCCCTTTGTGCGGGGGGAGCGGCTCGGGGGGTGCGTGCGTGTGTGTG
TGCGTGGGGAGCGCCGCGTGCGGCTCCGCGCTGCCCGGCGGCTGTGAGCGCTGCGGGCGCGGCGCGGGGC
TTTGTGCGCTCCGCAGTGTGCGCGAGGGGAGCGCGGCCGGGGGCGGTGCCCCGCGGTGCGGGGGGGGCTG
CGAGGGGAACAAAGGCTGCGTGCGGGGTGTGTGCGTGGGGGGGTGAGCAGGGGGTGTGGGCGCGTCGGTC
GGGCTGCAACCCCCCCTGCACCCCCCTCCCCGAGTTGCTGAGCACGGCCCGGCTTCGGGTGCGGGGCTCC
GTACGGGGCGTGGCGCGGGGCTCGCCGTGCCGGGCGGGGGGTGGCGGCAGGTGGGGGTGCCGGGCGGGGC
GGGGCCGCCTCGGGCCGGGGRGGGCTCGGGGGAGGGGCGCGGCGGCCCCCGGAGCGCCGGCGGCTGTCGA
GGCGCGGCGAGCCGCAGCCATTGCCTTTTATGGTAATCGTGCGAGAGGGCGCAGGGACTTCCTTTGTCCC
AAATCTGTGCGGAGCCGAAATCTGGGAGGCGCCGCCGCACCCCCTCTAGCGGGCGCGGGGCGAAGCGGTG
CGGCGCCGGCAGGAAGGAAATGGGCGGGGAGGGCCTTCGTGCGTCGCCGCGCCGCCGTCCCCTTCTCCCT
CTCCAGCCTCGGGGCTGTCCGCGGGGGGACGGCTGCCTTCGGGGGGGACGGGGCAGGGCGGGGTTCGGCT
TCTGGCGTGTGACCGGCGGCTCTAGCGCCTCTGCTAACCATGTTCATGCCTTCTTCTTTTTCCTACAGCT
CCTGGGCAACGTGCTGGTTGTTGTGCTGTCTCATCATTTTGGCAAAGAATTGCGGCCGTCTCAGGCCGAG
TTCGGTACCGCCACCATGTTCGTGTTCCTGGTGCTCCTGCCTCTGGTGAGCAGCCAGTGCGTGAACCTGA
TCACCCGAACCCAGTCCTACACCAACAGCTTTACACGGGGCGTGTACTACCCTGACAAGGTGTTCAGATC
TAGCGTCCTGCACAGCACTCAGGACCTCTTCCTGCCGTTCTTCAGCAACGTGACATGGTTCCACGCCATC
CACGTGAGCGGCACAAACGGAACCAAGCGGTTTGATAACCCCGTCCTGCCATTCAATGATGGAGTTTACT
TCGCCAGTACCGAGAAGAGTAACATCATCCGGGGCTGGATCTTCGGCACCACCCTGGATAGCAAAACACA
GAGCCTCCTGATCGTGAACAATGCCACGAACGTCGTGATCAAGGTGTGCGAGTTCCAGTTTTGCAATGAT
CCTTTCCTGGATGTGTACTACCACAAGAACAACAAGAGCTGGATGGAAAGCGAGTTCAGAGTCTACAGCA
GCGCCAACAACTGCACATTCGAGTACGTCTCTCAGCCTTTTCTGATGGACCTTGAGGGGAAACAAGGCAA
CTTCAAGAACCTGAGAGAATTCGTGTTCAAGAACATCGACGGCTACTTCAAAATCTACTCCAAGCACACA
CCCATCAACCTGGGCCGGGACCTCCCTCAGGGCTTCAGCGCCCTGGAACCCCTGGTCGACCTGCCCATAG
GCATCAACATAACGCGGTTCCAAACCCTGCTGGCCCTGCATAGATCCTACCTGACTCCTGGCGACAGCAG
CAGCGGATGGACCGCCGGAGCTGCAGCCTACTATGTGGGCTACCTGCAACCTAGAACCTTCCTGCTGAAG
TACAACGAGAACGGCACAATCACAGACGCCGTCGACTGCGCCCTGGACCCTCTCTCTGAGACAAAGTGCA
CCCTGAAGTCCTTCACCGTGGAAAAGGGCATCTACCAGACCAGCAACTTCCGGGTGCAGCCTACAGAGAG
CATCGTGCGATTTCCAAACATTACCAACCTCTGCCCCTTCGACGAGGTGTTTAACGCCACAAGATTTGCC
TCCGTTTACGCCTGGAATAGAAAGAGAATCAGCAATTGTGTGGCCGACTACTCCGTGCTGTATAACTTCG
CCCCTTTCTTCGCCTTCAAGTGCTACGGCGTTTCCCCAACAAAGCTGAATGACCTGTGCTTCACCAACGT
GTACGCCGACTCCTTCGTAATTAGAGGCAATGAGGTGTCCCAGATCGCACCAGGCCAGACCGGTAACATC
GCTGACTACAACTATAAGCTGCCTGATGATTTTACAGGCTGCGTGATCGCCTGGAACTCCAACAAGCTGG
ATAGCAAGGTGGGCGGCAACTACAACTACCTGTACCGGCTGTTTCGCAAGTCTAACCTGAAACCTTTCGA
GAGAGACATCTCCACAGAGATCTACCAGGCCGGTAACAAGCCTTGTAACGGGGTGGCCGGCTTCAACTGT
TACTTCCCTCTGAGAAGCTACGGCTTCCGGCCTACCTATGGAGTCGGCCACCAGCCATACCGGGTGGTCG
TGCTGTCCTTCGAGTTACTCCACGCCCCCGCCACCGTCTGCGGTCCTAAGAAGTCCACCAATCTGGTTAA
GAACAAATGCGTGAACTTCAACTTCAACGGCCTGACCGGGACCGGCGTGCTGACCGAAAGCAACAAAAAG
TTCCTCCCCTTCCAGCAGTTCGGCCGTGATATCGCTGACACCACAGATGCCGTCAGAGATCCACAGACCC
TGGAAATCCTGGATATTACACCCTGCTCCTTCGGAGGAGTTTCTGTGATCACCCCCGGGACCAATACCAG
CAACCAGGTGGCTGTGCTGTACCAAGGTGTTAACTGCACCGAGGTTCCTGTGGCCATCCACGCCGATCAG
CTGACACCTACTTGGAGAGTGTACTCCACTGGCTCCAATGTGTTCCAGACCAGGGCCGGATGTCTGATCG
GCGCCGAGTACGTGAATAACAGTTACGAGTGCGACATCCCTATCGGCGCCGGCATCTGTGCCAGCTACCA
GACCCAGACAAAGAGCCATGGGTCTGCTTCCTCTGTAGCTAGCCAGAGCATCATCGCCTACACCATGAGC
CTGGGCGCAGAGAACAGCGTGGCCTATTCCAACAACTCTATCGCCATTCCCACCAACTTTACAATTAGCG
TCACAACAGAGATCCTGCCCGTGAGCATGACCAAGACCAGCGTGGACTGTACAATGTACATCTGTGGCGA
CAGCACTGAATGCAGCAACCTGCTGCTGCAATACGGCTCCTTTTGCACCCAACTGAAGCGGGCGCTGACC
GGAATCGCCGTGGAACAGGACAAAAATACCCAGGAGGTGTTCGCCCAAGTGAAGCAGATCTACAAGACCC
CACCTATCAAGTACTTCGGCGGCTTTAACTTTAGCCAGATTCTCCCTGATCCTTCTAAGCCTAGCAAGCG
GAGCTTTATCGAGGATCTGCTGTTCAACAAGGTCACCCTGGCCGATGCCGGCTTTATCAAACAGTATGGC
GATTGTCTGGGCGACATAGCCGCCAGAGATCTGATCTGCGCCCAGAAATTCAACGGCCTGACAGTTCTCC
CACCTCTGCTGACCGACGAGATGATCGCTCAGTACACCTCTGCCCTGCTGGCTGGCACCATCACATCTGG
GTGGACATTTGGCGCCGGCGCCGCCCTGCAGATCCCCTTTGCCATGCAGATGGCCTATAGATTCAACGGA
ATCGGCGTGACCCAGAACGTGCTGTATGAAAACCAGAAGCTGATCGCTAACCAGTTCAATTCTGCCATCG
GCAAGATCCAGGACTCCCTCTCCTCTACCGCCAGCGCCCTGGGCAAACTGCAGGACGTGGTGAATCACAA
CGCCCAAGCCCTGAACACCCTGGTGAAGCAGCTCAGCAGCAAGTTTGGCGCCATCAGCTCTGTGCTGAAC
GATATCCTGTCTAGACTGGACAAGGTGGAAGCCGAAGTCCAGATCGATAGACTGATCACAGGCAGACTGC
AGTCCCTGCAAACCTACGTGACCCAACAGCTGATCAGGGCCGCTGAAATAAGAGCCAGCGCCAATCTCGC
CGCTACCAAGATGTCCGAGTGTGTGCTGGGACAGTCTAAACGCGTTGACTTCTGCGGCAAAGGCTATCAC
CTGATGAGCTTCCCCCAGAGCGCGCCGCACGGCGTGGTGTTCCTGCATGTGACATACGTGCCTGCCCAAG
AGAAGAATTTCACAACCGCCCCTGCCATCTGCCACGACGGCAAGGCCCACTTCCCAAGAGAGGGCGTTTT
CGTTTCCAATGGCACACACTGGTTCGTGACACAAAGAAACTTCTACGAACCCCAGATTATCACCACCGAC
AACACCTTCGTGAGTGGCAATTGTGACGTGGTCATCGGAATCGTGAACAACACAGTGTACGACCCTCTGC
AACCTGAGCTGGACTCTTTTAAGGAAGAGCTGGACAAGTACTTTAAAAACCACACCAGCCCCGATGTGGA
CCTGGGCGACATCAGTGGCATTAACGCCAGCGTGGTGAACATCCAAAAGGAAATCGACAGACTGAACGAG
GTGGCCAAGAACCTGAACGAGTCCCTGATCGACCTGCAGGAGCTCGGCAAATACGAGCAGGGATCCGGAT
ACATCCCCGAGGCCCCCAGAGATGGCCAGGCCTACGTGCGGAAGGACGGCGAGTGGGTACTGCTGAGCAC
ATTCCTGGGCAGATCCCTGGAGGTGCTGTTCCAGGGCCCAGGCCATCACCACCATCACCACCATCATAGC
GCCTGGTCCCACCCCCAGTTCGAGAAGGGCGGCGGTAGTGGAGGGGGCGGATCTGGCGGCTCAGCTTGGA
GCCACCCCCAGTTCGAAAAGTGATAATGACTCGAGCGATAATTCACTCCTCAGGTGCAGGCTGCCTATCA
GAAGGTGGTGGCTGGTGTGGCCAATGCCCTGGCTCACAAATACCACTGAGATCTTTTTCCCTCTGCCAAA
AATTATGGGGACATCATGAAGCCCCTTGAGCATCTGACTTCTGGCTAATAAAGGAAATTTATTTTCATTG
CAATAGTGTGTTGGAATTTTTTGTGTCTCTCACTCGGAAGGACATATGGGAGGGCAAATCATTTAAAACA
TCAGAATGAGTATTTGGTTTAGAGTTTGGCAACATATGCCCATATGCTGGCTGCCATGAACAAAGGTTGG
CTATAAAGAGGTCATCAGTATATGAAACAGCCCCCTGCTGTCCATTCCTTATTCCATAGAAAAGCCTTGA
CTTGAGGTTAGATTTTTTTTATATTTTGTTTTGTGTTATTTTTTTCTTTAACATCCCTAAAATTTTCCTT
ACATGTTTTACTAGCCAGATTTTTCCTCCTCTCCTGACTACTCCCAGTCATAGCTGTCCCTCTTCTCTTA
TGGAGATCCCTCGACCTGCAGCCCAAGCTTGGCGTAATCATGGTCATAGCTGTTTCCTGTGTGAAATTGT
TATCCGCTCACAATTCCACACAACATACGAGCCGGAAGCATAAAGTGTAAAGCCTGGGGTGCCTAATGAG
TGAGCTAACTCACATTAATTGCGTTGCGCTCACTGCCCGCTTTCCAGTCGGGAAACCTGTCGTGCCAGCG
GATCGATCCGCTGCATTAATGAATCGGCCAACGCGCGGGGAGAGGCGGTTTGCGTATTGGGCGCTCTTCC
GCTTCCTCGCTCACTGACTCGCTGCGCTCGGTCGTTCGGCTGCGGCGAGCGGTATCAGCTCACTCAAAGG
CGGTAATACGGTTATCCACAGAATCAGGGGATAACGCAGGAAAGAACATGTGAGCAAAAGGCCAGCAAAA
GGCCAGGAACCGTAAAAAGGCCGCGTTGCTGGCGTTTTTCCATAGGCTCCGCCCCCCTGACGAGCATCAC
AAAAATCGACGCTCAAGTCAGAGGTGGCGAAACCCGACAGGACTATAAAGATACCAGGCGTTTCCCCCTG
GAAGCTCCCTCGTGCGCTCTCCTGTTCCGACCCTGCCGCTTACCGGATACCTGTCCGCCTTTCTCCCTTC
GGGAAGCGTGGCGCTTTCTCATAGCTCACGCTGTAGGTATCTCAGTTCGGTGTAGGTCGTTCGCTCCAAG
CTGGGCTGTGTGCACGAACCCCCCGTTCAGCCCGACCGCTGCGCCTTATCCGGTAACTATCGTCTTGAGT
CCAACCCGGTAAGACACGACTTATCGCCACTGGCAGCAGCCACTGGTAACAGGATTAGCAGAGCGAGGTA
TGTAGGCGGTGCTACAGAGTTCTTGAAGTGGTGGCCTAACTACGGCTACACTAGAAGAACAGTATTTGGT
ATCTGCGCTCTGCTGAAGCCAGTTACCTTCGGAAAAAGAGTTGGTAGCTCTTGATCCGGCAAACAAACCA
CCGCTGGTAGCGGTGGTTTTTTTGTTTGCAAGCAGCAGATTACGCGCAGAAAAAAAGGATCTCAAGAAGA
TCCTTTGATCTTTTCTACGGGGTCTGACGCTCAGTGGAACGAAAACTCACGTTAAGGGATTTTGGTCATG
AGATTATCAAAAAGGATCTTCACCTAGATCCTTTTAAATTAAAAATGAAGTTTTAAATCAATCTAAAGTA
TATATGAGTAAACTTGGTCTGACAGTTACCAATGCTTAATCAGTGAGGCACCTATCTCAGCGATCTGTCT
ATTTCGTTCATCCATAGTTGCCTGACTCCCCGTCGTGTAGATAACTACGATACGGGAGGGCTTACCATCT
GGCCCCAGTGCTGCAATGATACCGCGAGACCCACGCTCACCGGCTCCAGATTTATCAGCAATAAACCAGC
CAGCCGGAAGGGCCGAGCGCAGAAGTGGTCCTGCAACTTTATCCGCCTCCATCCAGTCTATTAATTGTTG
CCGGGAAGCTAGAGTAAGTAGTTCGCCAGTTAATAGTTTGCGCAACGTTGTTGCCATTGCTACAGGCATC
GTGGTGTCACGCTCGTCGTTTGGTATGGCTTCATTCAGCTCCGGTTCCCAACGATCAAGGCGAGTTACAT
GATCCCCCATGTTGTGCAAAAAAGCGGTTAGCTCCTTCGGTCCTCCGATCGTTGTCAGAAGTAAGTTGGC
CGCAGTGTTATCACTCATGGTTATGGCAGCACTGCATAATTCTCTTACTGTCATGCCATCCGTAAGATGC
TTTTCTGTGACTGGTGAGTACTCAACCAAGTCATTCTGAGAATAGTGTATGCGGCGACCGAGTTGCTCTT
GCCCGGCGTCAATACGGGATAATACCGCGCCACATAGCAGAACTTTAAAAGTGCTCATCATTGGAAAACG
TTCTTCGGGGCGAAAACTCTCAAGGATCTTACCGCTGTTGAGATCCAGTTCGATGTAACCCACTCGTGCA
CCCAACTGATCTTCAGCATCTTTTACTTTCACCAGCGTTTCTGGGTGAGCAAAAACAGGAAGGCAAAATG
CCGCAAAAAAGGGAATAAGGGCGACACGGAAATGTTGAATACTCATACTCTTCCTTTTTCAATATTATTG
AAGCATTTATCAGGGTTATTGTCTCATGAGCGGATACATATTTGAATGTATTTAGAAAAATAAACAAATA
GGGGTTCCGCGCACATTTCCCCGAAAAGTGCCACCTG
